Addgene plasmid #229685: pcw57.1-RquA-FLAG
Purpose: Doxycycline-inducible expression of RquA-FLAG
Depositing lab: Jessica Spinelli. Depositing organization: University of Massachusetts, Worcester. Publication: Rhodoquinone carries electrons in the mammalian electron transport chain. Valeros J, Jerome M, Tseyang T, Vo P, Do T, Fajardo Palomino D, Grotehans N, Kunala M, Jerrett AE, Hathiramani NR, Mireku M, Magesh RY, Yenilmez B, Rosen PC, Mann JL, Myers JW, Kunchok T, Manning TL, Boercker LN, Carr PE, Munim MB, Lewis CA, Sabatini DM, Kelly M, Xie J, Czech MP, Gao G, Shepherd JN, Walker AK, Kim H, Watson EV, Spinelli JB. Cell. 2025 Jan 10:S0092-8674(24)01420-X. doi: 10.1016/j.cell.2024.12.007. PubMed 39909039.
Backbone
  Vector backbone: pCW57.1-Luciferase
  Vector type: Mammalian Expression, Lentiviral
  Selectable markers: Puromycin
Growth in bacteria
  Bacterial resistance: Ampicillin, 100 μg/mL
  Growth temperature: 30°C
  Growth strain: NEB Stable
  Copy number: Unknown
Gene/Insert
  Gene/Insert name: RquA-FLAG
  Species: Crenobacter intestini
  Insert size (bp): 816
  GenBank ID: WP_136551565.1
  Promoter: TRE
  Cloning method: Restriction Enzyme; 5′ cloning site NheI (not destroyed); 3′ cloning site BamHI (not destroyed)
  Sequencing primers: 5′ LNCX
Terms and licenses: Academic/Nonprofit Terms; Industry Terms: Not Available to Industry
How to cite: pcw57.1-RquA-FLAG was a gift from Jessica Spinelli (Addgene plasmid # 229685 ; http://n2t.net/addgene:229685 ; RRID:Addgene_229685)
