[The description below was written by a language model from this plasmid's Addgene catalogue record and pLannotate feature annotations shown in this document.]
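Description:
pcw57.1-RquA-FLAG is a doxycycline-inducible, all-in-one lentiviral expression vector built on the pCW57.1 backbone (derived here from pCW57.1-Luciferase) for use in mammalian cells. In bacteria it is maintained through a high-copy ColE1/pUC-type origin and selected with ampicillin via the β-lactamase gene. The viral framework is a third-generation, self-inactivating design. An RSV promoter drives a truncated HIV-1 5' LTR, followed by the Ψ packaging signal with a gag fragment, the Rev response element and the cPPT/CTS. The transfer cassette ends in a WPRE and a ΔU3 3' LTR. An SV40 poly(A) signal and SV40 origin lie downstream of the 3' LTR.

The payload is RquA from Crenobacter intestini, cloned between NheI and BamHI sites under the tight TRE promoter (seven tet operators plus a minimal CMV promoter) and carrying a C-terminal FLAG epitope for detection. The feature table also annotates a short fragment of human HSPD1 (HSP60) at the start of the open reading frame. Its position is consistent with a mitochondrial targeting presequence fused to the bacterial enzyme, although the catalogue entry does not say so. A second unit downstream uses the human PGK promoter to express puromycin N-acetyltransferase and then the reverse tetracycline transactivator rtTA3 with its VP16-derived activation repeats. The record does not annotate the element linking the two coding sequences. Transduced cells can therefore be selected with puromycin, and they produce the transactivator constitutively, so RquA-FLAG is switched on only when doxycycline is added. The associated publication concerns rhodoquinone as an electron carrier in the mammalian electron transport chain, which fits use of this construct for controlled RquA expression in mammalian cells.
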