Features (pLannotate 1.2.2; 27 found; start..end, strand, type, name):
     41..158     +  misc_feature   cPPT/CTS: central polypurine tract and central termination sequence of HIV-1
    212..526     +  promoter       tight TRE promoter: Tet-responsive promoter PTight, consisting of seven tet operator sequences followed by the minimal CMV promoter
    565..648     +  CDS            HSPD1 (fragment): CH60_HUMAN - Also known as HSP60. Experimental evidence at protein level: Swiss-Prot protein existence level 1. Chaperonin implicated in mitochondrial protein import and macromolecular assembly. Together with Hsp10, facilitates the correct folding of imported proteins. May also prevent misfolding and promote the refolding and proper assembly of unfolded polypeptides generated under stress conditions in the mitochondrial matrix (PubMed:1346131, PubMed:11422376). The functional units of these chaperonins consist of heptameric rings of the large subunit Hsp60, which function as a back- to-back do
   1348..1371    +  CDS            FLAG: FLAG® epitope tag, followed by an enterokinase cleavage site
   1387..1897    +  promoter       hPGK promoter: human phosphoglycerate kinase 1 promoter
   1907..2503    +  CDS            PuroR (fragment): puromycin N-acetyltransferase; pac from Streptomyces; confers resistance to puromycin
   2558..3255    +  CDS            rtTA3 (fragment): reverse tetracycline transactivator 3 activates expression from Tet-responsive promoters in the presence of doxycycline
   3185..3295    +  CDS            VP48: 3 tandem repeats of the minimal activation domain of herpes simplex virus VP16 (Cheng et al., 2013)
   3331..3879    +  misc_feature   WPRE (fragment): woodchuck hepatitis virus posttranscriptional regulatory element
   3905..3976    +  CDS            nef (fragment): NEF_HV1Z2 - Experimental evidence at protein level: Swiss-Prot protein existence level 1. Extracellular Nef protein targets CD4(+) T-lymphocytes for apoptosis by interacting with CXCR4 surface receptors. From Human immunodeficiency virus type 1 group M subtype D (isolate Z2/CDC-Z34) (HIV-1).
   3978..4211    +  LTR            3' LTR (ΔU3): self-inactivating 3' long terminal repeat (LTR) from HIV-1
   4283..4404    +  polyA_signal   SV40 poly(A) signal: SV40 polyadenylation signal
   4444..4579    +  rep_origin     SV40 ori: SV40 origin of replication
   4587..4650    +  promoter       AmpR promoter: bla
   4651..5511    +  CDS            AmpR: β-lactamase; bla; confers resistance to ampicillin, carbenicillin, and related antibiotics
   5682..6270    +  rep_origin     ori: high-copy-number ColE1/pMB1/pBR322/pUC origin of replication
   6453..6545    +  CDS            lacI (fragment): lac repressor; lacI; The lac repressor binds to the lac operator to inhibit transcription in E. coli. This inhibition can be relieved by adding lactose or isopropyl-β-D-thiogalactopyranoside (IPTG).
   6558..6579    +  protein_bind   CAP binding site: CAP binding activates transcription in the presence of cAMP. E. coli catabolite activator protein
   6594..6624    +  promoter       lac promoter: promoter for the E. coli lac operon
   6632..6648    +  protein_bind   lac operator: The lac repressor binds to the lac operator to inhibit transcription in E. coli. This inhibition can be relieved by adding lactose or isopropyl-β-D-thiogalactopyranoside (IPTG). lac repressor encoded by lacI
   6693..6711    +  promoter       T3 promoter: promoter for bacteriophage T3 RNA polymerase
   6739..6965    +  promoter       RSV promoter: Rous sarcoma virus enhancer/promoter
   6966..7146    +  LTR            5' LTR (truncated): truncated 5' long terminal repeat (LTR) from HIV-1
   7193..7318    +  misc_feature   HIV-1 Ψ: packaging signal of human immunodeficiency virus type 1
   7302..7665    +  CDS            HIV-1 gag (fragment): gag protein from human immunodeficiency virus 1; gag
   7811..8044    +  misc_feature   RRE: The Rev response element (RRE) of HIV-1 allows for Rev-dependent mRNA export from the nucleus to the cytoplasm.
   8421..8445    +  CDS            Rev (fragment): human immunodeficiency virus 1 (HIV-1) Rev protein; rev; enhances nuclear export of unspliced and incompletely spliced viral mRNAs
>Addgene plasmid #229685 | pcw57.1-RquA-FLAG | addgene full sequence | sequence record 456740 | Addgene NGS Result
AATTCTCGACCTCGAGACAAATGGCAGTATTCATCCACAATTTTAAAAGAAAAGGGGGGATTGGGGGGTA
CAGTGCAGGGGAAAGAATAGTAGACATAATAGCAACAGACATACAAACTAAAGAATTACAAAAACAAATT
ACAAAAATTCAAAATTTTCGGGTTTATTACAGGGACAGCAGAGATCCACTTTGGCCGCGAATCGATATGT
CGAGTTTACTCCCTATCAGTGATAGAGAACGTATGTCGAGTTTACTCCCTATCAGTGATAGAGAACGATG
TCGAGTTTACTCCCTATCAGTGATAGAGAACGTATGTCGAGTTTACTCCCTATCAGTGATAGAGAACGTA
TGTCGAGTTTACTCCCTATCAGTGATAGAGAACGTATGTCGAGTTTATCCCTATCAGTGATAGAGAACGT
ATGTCGAGTTTACTCCCTATCAGTGATAGAGAACGTATGTCGAGGTAGGCGTGTACGGTGGGAGGCCTAT
ATAAGCAGAGCTCGTTTAGTGAACCGTCAGATCGCCTGGAGAATTGGCTAGCATTCGCCACCATGGGTAT
GGGTATGCTTCGGTTACCCACAGTCTTTCGCCAGATGAGACCGGTGTCCAGGGTACTGGCTCCTCATCTC
ACTCGGGCTTATGCCAAAATGAGCGGCAATCCCCCGGAGTTTCGGCCTGCACCGTACTATGATGGGGTCC
CTGACTATATGGTTGATGTCTATGATTGGGCGTACGTCAACCCTGCCAAAGCTCGGCTGTTGGATCGCAA
TATTGTTGTTAGCACTCTGCTTTTCCTGAATGATCAGCGACTGATGCGGCGCTATCTCGCCAGGATTAGA
CCGGGCTCAAGAGTCTGGCAGGTTGCACACGTCTATGGTGACCTGGTGTCTCGAGCTGCCCAAGCGGTAG
GCACGGATGGTAGGTTTGTCTTGACAGATATTACTCCCGTGCAGGTCGAGCATGCGCTTAAAAAACTGGC
GCCTTACCCACAAGCCGAAGTTGTCAGAGCCGATGCCAGTTCCTGGCAAGCTGATGCGCCCTTCGACCTG
GTGTGCTCTTTCTTCCTTCTGCACGAAGTACCAGACGAACTCAAGGCAGCAATCGTCGATAATATGCTTG
CTCAAGTCGCCCCTGGCGGGGAGTTGGTGTTCGTTGACTATCACAGACCTCGACCCTGGCAGCCCATAGG
CTGGCTGCTGAAGTATGTGAATAGGGTTCTCGAGCCTTTCGCAGAAGCGCTTTGGAACAAGGATATAGCG
GATTACGCCACGCGCAAAGACGATTTCGTGTGGCAAAAGGAGACCGTGTTCGGAGGTGTATACCAAATCG
TGCGAGTCAGAGCCCGGGATTACAAGGATGACGATGACAAGTAGGACTAAGGATCCGGGGTTGGGGTTGC
GCCTTTTCCAAGGCAGCCCTGGGTTTGCGCAGGGACGCGGCTGCTCTGGGCGTGGTTCCGGGAAACGCAG
CGGCGCCGACCCTGGGTCTCGCACATTCTTCACGTCCGTTCGCAGCGTCACCCGGATCTTCGCCGCTACC
CTTGTGGGCCCCCCGGCGACGCTTCCTGCTCCGCCCCTAAGTCGGGAAGGTTCCTTGCGGTTCGCGGCGT
GCCGGACGTGACAAACGGAAGCCGCACGTCTCACTAGTACCCTCGCAGACGGACAGCGCCAGGGAGCAAT
GGCAGCGCGCCGACCGCGATGGGCTGTGGCCAATAGCGGCTGCTCAGCAGGGCGCGCCGAGAGCAGCGGC
CGGGAAGGGGCGGTGCGGGAGGCGGGGTGTGGGGCGGTAGTGTGGGCCCTGTTCCTGCCCGCGCGGTGTT
CCGCATTCTGCAAGCCTCCGGAGCGCACGTCGGCAGTCGGCTCCCTCGTTGACCGAATCACCGACCTCTC
TCCCCAGCAATTCACCATGACCGAGTACAAGCCCACGGTGCGCCTCGCCACCCGCGACGACGTCCCCAGG
GCCGTACGCACCCTCGCCGCCGCGTTCGCCGACTACCCCGCCACGCGCCACACCGTCGATCCGGACCGCC
ACATCGAGCGGGTCACCGAGCTGCAAGAACTCTTCCTCACGCGCGTCGGGCTCGACATCGGCAAGGTGTG
GGTCGCGGACGACGGCGCCGCGGTGGCGGTCTGGACCACGCCGGAGAGCGTCGAAGCGGGGGCGGTGTTC
GCCGAGATCGGCCCGCGCATGGCCGAGTTGAGCGGTTCCCGGCTGGCCGCGCAGCAACAGATGGAAGGCC
TCCTGGCGCCGCACCGGCCCAAGGAGCCCGCGTGGTTCCTGGCCACCGTCGGCGTCTCGCCCGACCACCA
GGGCAAGGGTCTGGGCAGCGCCGTCGTGCTCCCCGGAGTGGAGGCGGCCGAGCGCGCCGGGGTGCCCGCC
TTCCTGGAGACCTCCGCGCCCCGCAACCTCCCCTTCTACGAGCGGCTCGGCTTCACCGTCACCGCCGACG
TCGAGGTGCCCGAAGGACCGCGCACCTGGTGCATGACCCGCAAGCCCGGTGCCGAAGGTAGAGGTTCTCT
CCTCACTTGTGGTGATGTTGAAGAAAACCCTGGTCCAATGTCTAGACTGGACAAGAGCAAAGTCATAAAC
GGAGCTCTGGAATTACTCAATGGTGTCGGTATCGAAGGCCTGACGACAAGGAAACTCGCTCAAAAGCTGG
GAGTTGAGCAGCCTACCCTGTACTGGCACGTGAAGAACAAGCGGGCCCTGCTCGATGCCCTGCCAATCGA
GATGCTGGACAGGCATCATACCCACTTCTGCCCCCTGGAAGGCGAGTCATGGCAAGACTTTCTGCGGAAC
AACGCCAAGTCATACCGCTGTGCTCTCCTCTCACATCGCGACGGGGCTAAAGTGCATCTCGGCACCCGCC
CAACAGAGAAACAGTACGAAACCCTGGAAAATCAGCTCGCGTTCCTGTGTCAGCAAGGCTTCTCCCTGGA
GAACGCACTGTACGCTCTGTCCGCCGTGGGCCACTTTACACTGGGCTGCGTATTGGAGGAACAGGAGCAT
CAAGTAGCAAAAGAGGAAAGAGAGACACCTACCACCGATTCTATGCCCCCACTTCTGAGACAAGCAATTG
AGCTGTTCGACCGGCAGGGAGCCGAACCTGCCTTCCTTTTCGGCCTGGAACTAATCATATGTGGCCTGGA
GAAACAGCTAAAGTGCGAAAGCGGCGGGCCGACCGACGCCCTTGACGATTTTGACTTAGACATGCTCCCA
GCCGATGCCCTTGACGACTTTGACCTTGATATGCTGCCTGCTGACGCTCTTGACGATTTTGACCTTGACA
TGCTCCCCGGGTAACTAAGTAAGGATCGATCCAAGATATCGTATTCTTAACTATGTTGCTCCTTTTACGC
TATGTGGATACGCTGCTTTAATGCCTTTGTATCATGCTATTGCTTCCCGTATGGCTTTCATTTTCTCCTC
CTTGTATAAATCCTGGTTGCTGTCTCTTTATGAGGAGTTGTGGCCCGTTGTCAGGCAACGTGGCGTGGTG
TGCACTGTGTTTGCTGACGCAACCCCCACTGGTTGGGGCATTGCCACCACCTGTCAGCTCCTTTCCGGGA
CTTTCGCTTTCCCCCTCCCTATTGCCACGGCGGAACTCATCGCCGCCTGCCTTGCCCGCTGCTGGACAGG
GGCTCGGCTGTTGGGCACTGACAATTCCGTGGTGTTGTCGGGGAAGCTGACGTCCTTTCCATGGCTGCTC
GCCTGTGTTGCCACCTGGATTCTGCGCGGGACGTCCTTCTGCTACGTCCCTTCGGCCCTCAATCCAGCGG
ACCTTCCTTCCCGCGGCCTGCTGCCGGCTCTGCGGCCTCTTCCGCGTCTTCGCCTTCGCCCTCAGACGAG
TCGGATCTCCCTTTGGGCCGCCTCCCCGCCTGTTTCGCCTCGGCGTCCGGACTAGAGGTACCTTTAAGAC
CAATGACTTACAAGGCAGCTGTAGATCTTAGCCACTTTTTAAAAGAAAAGGGGGGACTGGAAGGGCTAAT
TCACTCCCAACGAAGACAAGATCTGCTTTTTGCTTGTACTGGGTCTCTCTGGTTAGACCAGATCTGAGCC
TGGGAGCTCTCTGGCTAACTAGGGAACCCACTGCTTAAGCCTCAATAAAGCTTGCCTTGAGTGCTTCAAG
TAGTGTGTGCCCGTCTGTTGTGTGACTCTGGTAACTAGAGATCCCTCAGACCCTTTTAGTCAGTGTGGAA
AATCTCTAGCAGTAGTAGTTCATGTCATCTTATTATTCAGTATTTATAACTTGCAAAGAAATGAATATCA
GAGAGTGAGAGGAACTTGTTTATTGCAGCTTATAATGGTTACAAATAAAGCAATAGCATCACAAATTTCA
CAAATAAAGCATTTTTTTCACTGCATTCTAGTTGTGGTTTGTCCAAACTCATCAATGTATCTTATCATGT
CTGGCTCTAGCTATCCCGCCCCTAACTCCGCCCATCCCGCCCCTAACTCCGCCCAGTTCCGCCCATTCTC
CGCCCCATGGCTGACTAATTTTTTTTATTTATGCAGAGGCCGAGGCCGCCTCGGCCTCTGAGCTATTCCA
GAAGTAGTGAGGAGGCTTTTTTGGAGGCCTTTCAAATATGTATCCGCTCATGAGACAATAACCCTGATAA
ATGCTTCAATAATATTGAAAAAGGAAGAGTATGAGTATTCAACATTTCCGTGTCGCCCTTATTCCCTTTT
TTGCGGCATTTTGCCTTCCTGTTTTTGCTCACCCAGAAACGCTGGTGAAAGTAAAAGATGCTGAAGATCA
GTTGGGTGCACGAGTGGGTTACATCGAACTGGATCTCAACAGCGGTAAGATCCTTGAGAGTTTTCGCCCC
GAAGAACGTTTTCCAATGATGAGCACTTTTAAAGTTCTGCTATGTGGCGCGGTATTATCCCGTATTGACG
CCGGGCAAGAGCAACTCGGTCGCCGCATACACTATTCTCAGAATGACTTGGTTGAGTACTCACCAGTCAC
AGAAAAGCATCTTACGGATGGCATGACAGTAAGAGAATTATGCAGTGCTGCCATAACCATGAGTGATAAC
ACTGCGGCCAACTTACTTCTGACAACGATCGGAGGACCGAAGGAGCTAACCGCTTTTTTGCACAACATGG
GGGATCATGTAACTCGCCTTGATCGTTGGGAACCGGAGCTGAATGAAGCCATACCAAACGACGAGCGTGA
CACCACGATGCCTGTAGCAATGGCAACAACGTTGCGCAAACTATTAACTGGCGAACTACTTACTCTAGCT
TCCCGGCAACAATTAATAGACTGGATGGAGGCGGATAAAGTTGCAGGACCACTTCTGCGCTCGGCCCTTC
CGGCTGGCTGGTTTATTGCTGATAAATCTGGAGCCGGTGAGCGTGGGTCTCGCGGTATCATTGCAGCACT
GGGGCCAGATGGTAAGCCCTCCCGTATCGTAGTTATCTACACGACGGGGAGTCAGGCAACTATGGATGAA
CGAAATAGACAGATCGCTGAGATAGGTGCCTCACTGATTAAGCATTGGTAACTGTCAGACCAAGTTTACT
CATATATACTTTAGATTGATTTAAAACTTCATTTTTAATTTAAAAGGATCTAGGTGAAGATCCTTTTTGA
TAATCTCATGACCAAAATCCCTTAACGTGAGTTTTCGTTCCACTGAGCGTCAGACCCCGTAGAAAAGATC
AAAGGATCTTCTTGAGATCCTTTTTTTCTGCGCGTAATCTGCTGCTTGCAAACAAAAAAACCACCGCTAC
CAGCGGTGGTTTGTTTGCCGGATCAAGAGCTACCAACTCTTTTTCCGAAGGTAACTGGCTTCAGCAGAGC
GCAGATACCAAATACTGTTCTTCTAGTGTAGCCGTAGTTAGGCCACCACTTCAAGAACTCTGTAGCACCG
CCTACATACCTCGCTCTGCTAATCCTGTTACCAGTGGCTGCTGCCAGTGGCGATAAGTCGTGTCTTACCG
GGTTGGACTCAAGACGATAGTTACCGGATAAGGCGCAGCGGTCGGGCTGAACGGGGGGTTCGTGCACACA
GCCCAGCTTGGAGCGAACGACCTACACCGAACTGAGATACCTACAGCGTGAGCTATGAGAAAGCGCCACG
CTTCCCGAAGGGAGAAAGGCGGACAGGTATCCGGTAAGCGGCAGGGTCGGAACAGGAGAGCGCACGAGGG
AGCTTCCAGGGGGAAACGCCTGGTATCTTTATAGTCCTGTCGGGTTTCGCCACCTCTGACTTGAGCGTCG
ATTTTTGTGATGCTCGTCAGGGGGGCGGAGCCTATGGAAAAACGCCAGCAACGCGGCCTTTTTACGGTTC
CTGGCCTTTTGCTGGCCTTTTGCTCACATGTTCTTTCCTGCGTTATCCCCTGATTCTGTGGATAACCGTA
TTACCGCCTTTGAGTGAGCTGATACCGCTCGCCGCAGCCGAACGACCGAGCGCAGCGAGTCAGTGAGCGA
GGAAGCGGAAGAGCGCCCAATACGCAAACCGCCTCTCCCCGCGCGTTGGCCGATTCATTAATGCAGCTGG
CACGACAGGTTTCCCGACTGGAAAGCGGGCAGTGAGCGCAACGCAATTAATGTGAGTTAGCTCACTCATT
AGGCACCCCAGGCTTTACACTTTATGCTTCCGGCTCGTATGTTGTGTGGAATTGTGAGCGGATAACAATT
TCACACAGGAAACAGCTATGACCATGATTACGCCAAGCGCGCAATTAACCCTCACTAAAGGGAACAAAAG
CTGGAGCTGCAAGCTTAATGTAGTCTTATGCAATACTCTTGTAGTCTTGCAACATGGTAACGATGAGTTA
GCAACATGCCTTACAAGGAGAGAAAAAGCACCGTGCATGCCGATTGGTGGAAGTAAGGTGGTACGATCGT
GCCTTATTAGGAAGGCAACAGACGGGTCTGACATGGATTGGACGAACCACTGAATTGCCGCATTGCAGAG
ATATTGTATTTAAGTGCCTAGCTCGATACATAAACGGGTCTCTCTGGTTAGACCAGATCTGAGCCTGGGA
GCTCTCTGGCTAACTAGGGAACCCACTGCTTAAGCCTCAATAAAGCTTGCCTTGAGTGCTTCAAGTAGTG
TGTGCCCGTCTGTTGTGTGACTCTGGTAACTAGAGATCCCTCAGACCCTTTTAGTCAGTGTGGAAAATCT
CTAGCAGTGGCGCCCGAACAGGGACTTGAAAGCGAAAGGGAAACCAGAGGAGCTCTCTCGACGCAGGACT
CGGCTTGCTGAAGCGCGCACGGCAAGAGGCGAGGGGCGGCGACTGGTGAGTACGCCAAAAATTTTGACTA
GCGGAGGCTAGAAGGAGAGAGATGGGTGCGAGAGCGTCAGTATTAAGCGGGGGAGAATTAGATCGCGATG
GGAAAAAATTCGGTTAAGGCCAGGGGGAAAGAAAAAATATAAATTAAAACATATAGTATGGGCAAGCAGG
GAGCTAGAACGATTCGCAGTTAATCCTGGCCTGTTAGAAACATCAGAAGGCTGTAGACAAATACTGGGAC
AGCTACAACCATCCCTTCAGACAGGATCAGAAGAACTTAGATCATTATATAATACAGTAGCAACCCTCTA
TTGTGTGCATCAAAGGATAGAGATAAAAGACACCAAGGAAGCTTTAGACAAGATAGAGGAAGAGCAAAAC
AAAAGTAAGACCACCGCACAGCAAGCGGCCGCTGATCTTCAGACCTGGAGGAGGAGATATGAGGGACAAT
TGGAGAAGTGAATTATATAAATATAAAGTAGTAAAAATTGAACCATTAGGAGTAGCACCCACCAAGGCAA
AGAGAAGAGTGGTGCAGAGAGAAAAAAGAGCAGTGGGAATAGGAGCTTTGTTCCTTGGGTTCTTGGGAGC
AGCAGGAAGCACTATGGGCGCAGCGTCAATGACGCTGACGGTACAGGCCAGACAATTATTGTCTGGTATA
GTGCAGCAGCAGAACAATTTGCTGAGGGCTATTGAGGCGCAACAGCATCTGTTGCAACTCACAGTCTGGG
GCATCAAGCAGCTCCAGGCAAGAATCCTGGCTGTGGAAAGATACCTAAAGGATCAACAGCTCCTGGGGAT
TTGGGGTTGCTCTGGAAAACTCATTTGCACCACTGCTGTGCCTTGGAATGCTAGTTGGAGTAATAAATCT
CTGGAACAGATTTGGAATCACACGACCTGGATGGAGTGGGACAGAGAAATTAACAATTACACAAGCTTAA
TACACTCCTTAATTGAAGAATCGCAAAACCAGCAAGAAAAGAATGAACAAGAATTATTGGAATTAGATAA
ATGGGCAAGTTTGTGGAATTGGTTTAACATAACAAATTGGCTGTGGTATATAAAATTATTCATAATGATA
GTAGGAGGCTTGGTAGGTTTAAGAATAGTTTTTGCTGTACTTTCTATAGTGAATAGAGTTAGGCAGGGAT
ATTCACCATTATCGTTTCAGACCCACCTCCCAACCCCGAGGGGAC
