>Addgene plasmid #229685 | pcw57.1-RquA-FLAG | depositor partial sequence | sequence record 451528 | LNCX primer
ATGGGTATGCTTCGGTTACCCACAGTCTTTCGCCAGATGAGACCGGTGTCCAGGGTACTGGCTCCTCATC
TCACTCGGGCTTATGCCAAAATGAGCGGCAATCCCCCGGAGTTTCGGCCTGCACCGTACTATGATGGGGT
CCCTGACTATATGGTTGATGTCTATGATTGGGCGTACGTCAACCCTGCCAAAGCTCGGCTGTTGGATCGC
AATATTGTTGTTAGCACTCTGCTTTTCCTGAATGATCAGCGACTGATGCGGCGCTATCTCGCCAGGATTA
GACCGGGCTCAAGAGTCTGGCAGGTTGCACACGTCTATGGTGACCTGGTGTCTCGAGCTGCCCAAGCGGT
AGGCACGGATGGTAGGTTTGTCTTGACAGATATTACTCCCGTGCAGGTCGAGCATGCGCTTAAAAAACTG
GCGCCTTACCCACAAGCCGAAGTTGTCAGAGCCGATGCCAGTTCCTGGCAAGCTGATGCGCCCTTCGACC
TGGTGTGCTCTTTCTTCCTTCTGCACGAAGTACCAGACGAACTCAAGGCAGCAATCGTCGATAATATGCT
TGCTCAAGTCGCCCCTGGCGGGGAGTTGGTGTTCGTTGACTATCACAGACCTCGACCCTGGCAGCCCATA
GGCTGGCTGCTGAAGTATGTGAATAGGGTTCTCGAGCCTTTCGCAGAAGCGCTTTGGAACAAGGATATAG
CGGATTACGCCACGCGCAAAGACGATTTCGTGTGGCAAAAGGAGACCGTGTTCGGAGGTGTATACCAAAT
CGTGCGAGTCAGAGCCCGGGATTACAAGGATGACGATGACAAGTAG
